>Addgene plasmid #58127 | tdTomato-Rab7a-7 | depositor partial sequence | sequence record 89264 | insert sequence
GACGTCAGATCCGCTAGCGCTACCGGTCGCCACCATGGTGAGCAAGGGCGAGGAGGTCATCAAAGAGTTC
ATGCGCTTCAAGGTGCGCATGGAGGGCTCCATGAACGGCCACGAGTTCGAGATCGAGGGCGAGGGCGAGG
GCCGCCCCTACGAGGGCACCCAGACCGCCAAGCTGAAGGTGACCAAGGGCGGCCCCCTGCCCTTCGCCTG
GGACATCCTGTCCCCCCAGTTCATGTACGGCTCCAAGGCGTACGTGAAGCACCCCGCCGACATCCCCGAT
TACAAGAAGCTGTCCTTCCCCGAGGGCTTCAAGTGGGAGCGCGTGATGAACTTCGAGGACGGCGGTCTGG
TGACCGTGACCCAGGACTCCTCCCTGCAGGACGGCACGCTGATCTACAAGGTGAAGATGCGCGGCACCAA
CTTCCCCCCCGACGGCCCCGTAATGCAGAAGAAGACCATGGGCTGGGAGGCCTCCACCGAGCGCCTGTAC
CCCCGCGACGGCGTGCTGAAGGGCGAGATCCACCAGGCCCTGAAGCTGAAGGACGGCGGCCACTACCTGG
TGGAGTTCAAGACCATCTACATGGCCAAGAAGCCCGTGCAACTGCCCGGCTACTACTACGTGGACACCAA
GCTGGACATCACCTCCCACAACGAGGACTACACCATCGTGGAACAGTACGAGCGCTCCGAGGGCCGCCAC
CACCTGTTCCTGGGGCATGGCACCGGCAGCACCGGCAGCGGCAGCTCCGGCACCGCCTCCTCCGAGGACA
ACAACATGGCCGTCATCAAAGAGTTCATGCGCTTCAAGGTGCGCATGGAGGGCTCCATGAACGGCCACGA
GTTCGAGATCGAGGGCGAGGGCGAGGGCCGCCCCTACGAGGGCACCCAGACCGCCAAGCTGAAGGTGACC
AAGGGCGGCCCCCTGCCCTTCGCCTGGGACATCCTGTCCCCCCAGTTCATGTACGGCTCCAAGGCGTACG
TGAAGCACCCCGCCGACATCCCCGATTACAAGAAGCTGTCCTTCCCCGAGGGCTTCAAGTGGGAGCGCGT
GATGAACTTCGAGGACGGCGGTCTGGTGACCGTGACCCAGGACTCCTCCCTGCAGGACGGCACGCTGATC
TACAAGGTGAAGATGCGCGGCACCAACTTCCCCCCCGACGGCCCCGTAATGCAGAAGAAGACCATGGGCT
GGGAGGCCTCCACCGAGCGCCTGTACCCCCGCGACGGCGTGCTGAAGGGCGAGATCCACCAGGCCCTGAA
GCTGAAGGACGGCGGCCACTACCTGGTGGAGTTCAAGACCATCTACATGGCCAAGAAGCCCGTGCAACTG
CCCGGCTACTACTACGTGGACACCAAGCTGGACATCACCTCCCACAACGAGGACTACACCATCGTGGAAC
AGTACGAGCGCTCCGAGGGCCGCCACCACCTGTTCCTGTACGGCATGGACGAGCTGTACAAGTCCGGACT
CAGATCTCGAGCCATGACCTCTAGGAAGAAAGTGTTGCTGAAGGTTATCATCCTGGGAGATTCTGGAGTC
GGGAAGACATCACTCATGAACCAGTATGTGAATAAGAAATTCAGCAATCAGTACAAAGCCACAATAGGAG
CTGACTTTCTGACCAAGGAGGTGATGGTGGATGACAGGCTAGTCACAATGCAGATATGGGACACAGCAGG
ACAGGAACGGTTCCAGTCTCTCGGTGTGGCCTTCTACAGAGGTGCAGACTGCTGCGTTCTGGTATTTGAT
GTGACTGCCCCCAACACATTCAAAACCCTAGATAGCTGGAGAGATGAGTTTCTCATCCAGGCCAGTCCCC
GAGATCCTGAAAACTTCCCATTTGTTGTGTTGGGAAACAAGATTGACCTCGAAAACAGACAAGTGGCCAC
AAAGCGGGCACAGGCCTGGTGCTACAGCAAAAACAACATTCCCTACTTTGAGACCAGTGCCAAGGAGGCC
ATCAACGTGGAGCAGGCGTTCCAGACGATTGCACGGAATGCACTTAAGCAGGAAACGGAGGTGGAGCTGT
ACAACGAATTTCCTGAACCTATCAAACTGGACAAGAATGACCGGGCCAAGGCCTCGGCAGAAAGCTGCAG
TTGCTGAGGATCCACCGGATCTAGATAACTGATCATAATCAGCCATACCAC
