>Addgene plasmid #58127 | tdTomato-Rab7a-7 | addgene partial sequence | sequence record 107803 | CMV-F 5'-CGCAAATGGGCGGTAGGCGTG-3'
NTNGGNCNTTTAGCAGAACTTGGTTTAGTTGAACCGTCAGATCCGCTAGCGCTACCGGTCGCCACCATGG
TGAGCAAGGGCGAGGAGGTCATCAAAGAGTTCATGCGCTTCAAGGTGCGCATGGAGGGCTCCATGAACGG
CCACGAGTTCGAGATCGAGGGCGAGGGCGAGGGCCGCCCCTACGAGGGCACCCAGACCGCCAAGCTGAAG
GTGACCAAGGGCGGCCCCCTGCCCTTCGCCTGGGACATCCTGTCCCCCCAGTTCATGTACGGCTCCAAGG
CGTACGTGAAGCACCCCGCCGACATCCCCGATTACAAGAAGCTGTCCTTCCCCGAGGGCTTCAAGTGGGA
GCGCGTGATGAACTTCGAGGACGGCGGTCTGGTGACCGTGACCCAGGACTCCTCCCTGCAGGACGGCACG
CTGATCTACAAGGTGAAGATGCGCGGCACCAACTTCCCCCCCGACGGCCCCGTAATGCAGAAGAAGACCA
TGGGCTGGGAGGCCTCCACCGAGCGCCTGTACCCCCGCGACGGCGTGCTGAAGGGCGAGATCCACCAGGC
CCTGAAGCTGAAGGACGGCGGCCACTACCTGGTGGAGTTCAAGACCATCTACATGGCCAAGAAGCCCGTG
CAACTGCCCGGCTACTACTACGTGGACACCAAGCTGGACATCACCTCCCACAACGAGGACTACACCATCG
TGGAACAGTACGAGCGCTCCGAGGGCCGCCACCACCTGTTCCTGGGGCAT
