>Addgene plasmid #58127 | tdTomato-Rab7a-7 | addgene partial sequence | sequence record 108359 | SV40pA-R 5'-GAAATTTGTGATGCTATTGC-3'
AGCTGCATAACAGTTAACAACAACAATTGCATTCATTTTATGTTTCAGGTTCAGGGGGAGGTGTGGGAGG
TTTTTTAAAGCAAGTAAAACCTCTACAAATGTGGTATGGCTGATTATGATCAGTTATCTAGATCCGGTGG
ATCCTCAGCAACTGCAGCTTTCTGCCGAGGCCTTGGCCCGGTCATTCTTGTCCAGTTTGATAGGTTCAGG
AAATTCGTTGTACAGCTCCACCTCCGTTTCCTGCTTAAGTGCATTCCGTGCAATCGTCTGGAACGCCTGC
TCCACGTTGATGGCCTCCTTGGCACTGGTCTCAAAGTAGGGAATGTTGTTTTTGCTGTAGCACCAGGCCT
GTGCCCGCTTTGTGGCCACTTGTCTGTTTTCGAGGTCAATCTTGTTTCCCAACACAACAAATGGGAAGTT
TTCAGGATCTCGGGGACTGGCCTGGATGAGAAACTCATCTCTCCAGCTATCTAGGGTTTTGAATGTGTTG
GGGGCAGTCACATCAAATACCAGAACGCAGCAGTCTGCACCTCTGTAGAAGGCCACACCGAGAGACTGGA
ACCGTTCCTGTCCTGCTGTGTCCCATATCTGCATTGTGACTAGCCTGTCATCCACCATCACCTCCTTGGT
CAGAAAGTCAGCTCCTATTGTGGCTTTGTACTGATTGCTGAATTTCTTATTCACATACTGGTTCATGAGT
GATGTCTTCCCGACTCCAGAATCTCCCAGGATGATAACCTTCAGCAACACTTTCTTCCTAGAGGTCATGG
CTCGAGATCTGAGTCCGGACTTGTACAGCTCGTCCATGCCGTACAGGAACAGGTGGTGGCGGCCCTCGGA
GCGCTCGTACTGTTCCACGATGGTGTAGTCCTCGTTGTGGGAGGTGATGTCCAGCT
