[The description below was written by a language model from this plasmid's Addgene catalogue record.]
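Description:
tdTomato-Rab7a-7 is a mammalian expression plasmid that produces human RAB7A (Rab7a) as a fusion with the red fluorescent protein tdTomato. It is built on a tdTomato backbone of about 4.75 kb before insertion of the Rab7a coding sequence. In bacteria it is maintained as a high-copy plasmid under kanamycin selection, and it carries a neomycin resistance marker so that transfected mammalian cells can be selected with G418. The record does not include a feature table, so the origin of replication and the promoter driving the resistance marker are not stated.

Expression of the fusion is driven by the CMV promoter, a strong constitutive promoter in most mammalian cell lines. The listed 3′ sequencing primer implies an SV40 polyadenylation signal downstream of the open reading frame. The construct name places tdTomato ahead of Rab7a, suggesting an N-terminal fluorescent tag, and the trailing number may denote a linker length, but the record confirms neither the tag orientation nor the linker. tdTomato is a tandem-dimer fluorescent protein, recorded here with excitation at 554 nm and emission at 581 nm.

Rab7a is a small GTPase of the Ras superfamily, generally associated with late endosomes and lysosomes. The stated purpose is localization, so the plasmid serves as a fluorescent marker for visualising Rab7a distribution in transfected cells by microscopy, for example in live-cell imaging or in colocalisation experiments with green or far-red probes. The cloning method used to build it is not recorded.
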