Addgene plasmid #58127: tdTomato-Rab7a-7
Purpose: Localization: Ras GTPase, Excitation: 554, Emission: 581
Depositing lab: Michael Davidson.
Backbone
  Vector backbone: tdTomato
  Backbone size w/o insert (bp): 4750
  Vector type: Mammalian Expression
  Selectable markers: Neomycin (select with G418)
Growth in bacteria
  Bacterial resistance: Kanamycin, 50 μg/mL
  Growth temperature: 37°C
  Growth strain: DH5alpha
  Copy number: High Copy
Gene/Insert
  Gene/Insert name: Rab7a (alt name: NM_004637.5)
  Species: H. sapiens (human)
  Entrez Gene: RAB7A (a.k.a. CMT2B, PRO2706, RAB7)
  Promoter: CMV
  Tag / fusion protein: tdTomato
  Cloning method: Unknown
  Sequencing primers: 5′ CMV-F; 3′ SV40pA-R
Terms and licenses: Academic/Nonprofit Terms; Industry Terms: Not Available to Industry
Depositor comments: . Excitation = 554; Emission = 581
How to cite: tdTomato-Rab7a-7 was a gift from Michael Davidson (Addgene plasmid # 58127 ; http://n2t.net/addgene:58127 ; RRID:Addgene_58127)
